Addgene plasmid #38281: pMXs-puro GFP-p62 K7A, D69A
Depositing lab: Noboru Mizushima. Depositing organization: University of Tokyo, Graduate School of Medicine. Publication: p62 Targeting to the autophagosome formation site requires self-oligomerization but not LC3 binding. Itakura E, Mizushima N. J Cell Biol. 2011 Jan 10;192(1):17-27. 10.1083/jcb.201009067 PubMed 21220506.
Backbone
  Vector backbone: pMXs-puro
  Backbone manufacturer: Dr. Toshio Kitamura of the University of Tokyo
  Backbone size w/o insert (bp): 6878
  Vector type: Mammalian Expression, Retroviral
  Selectable markers: Puromycin
Growth in bacteria
  Bacterial resistance: Ampicillin, 100 μg/mL
  Growth temperature: 37°C
  Growth strain: DH5alpha
  Copy number: High Copy
Gene/Insert
  Gene/Insert name: Sequestosome-1 (alt names: p62; Sqstm1)
  Species: M. musculus (mouse)
  Insert size (bp): 1300
  Mutation: changed K7A, D69A
  GenBank ID: U57413
  Entrez Gene: Sqstm1 (a.k.a. A170, OSF-6, Osi, STAP, STONE14, p62)
  Tag / fusion protein: EGFP (N terminal on backbone)
  Cloning method: Restriction Enzyme; 5′ cloning site EcoRI (not destroyed); 3′ cloning site EcoRI (not destroyed)
  Sequencing primers: 5′ CGACCACTACCAGCAGAACA; 3′ AAAATTAGTCAGCCATGGGG
Resource information
  A portion of this plasmid was derived from a plasmid made by: p62 cDNA was provied by Dr. Masaaki Komatsu (Tokyo Metropolitan Institute of Medical Science, Tokyo, Japan).
Terms and licenses: Academic/Nonprofit Terms; Industry Terms: Not Available to Industry
Depositor comments: Ichimura et al., JBC 2008 283, 22847
How to cite: pMXs-puro GFP-p62 K7A, D69A was a gift from Noboru Mizushima (Addgene plasmid # 38281 ; http://n2t.net/addgene:38281 ; RRID:Addgene_38281)
