[The description below was written by a language model from this plasmid's Addgene catalogue record.]
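Description:
pMXs-puro GFP-p62 K7A, D69A is a retroviral mammalian expression plasmid built on the pMXs-puro backbone (about 6.9 kb without insert), a Moloney murine leukemia virus-derived vector family in which the payload lies between viral long terminal repeats. It can therefore be packaged into retroviral particles in a suitable packaging cell line and stably integrated into target cells. In bacteria it is maintained as a high-copy plasmid under ampicillin selection, and transduced mammalian cells are selected with puromycin. No feature table accompanies the record, so the promoter driving the insert and the arrangement of the puromycin cassette are not stated. In pMXs vectors generally, transcription of the insert comes from the 5′ LTR.

The payload is mouse Sequestosome-1 (p62/Sqstm1), an insert of roughly 1.3 kb cloned into an EcoRI site that is retained at both ends. It is fused at its N terminus to EGFP supplied by the backbone, giving a fluorescent GFP-p62 fusion. The coding sequence carries two alanine substitutions, K7A and D69A. These residues lie in the N-terminal PB1 domain of p62, and mutating them is generally understood to disrupt PB1-mediated self-oligomerization. This fits the associated study, which reports that p62 targeting to the autophagosome formation site requires self-oligomerization but not LC3 binding. The construct is thus suited to generating stable cell lines expressing an oligomerization-defective GFP-p62. Imaging its localization against wild-type or other mutant forms helps dissect how this selective autophagy adaptor is recruited during autophagosome biogenesis.
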