>Addgene plasmid #38281 | pMXs-puro GFP-p62 K7A, D69A | addgene partial sequence | sequence record 51508 | EGFP-C 5'-CATGGTCCTGCTGGAGTTCGTG-3'
GGCATGGACGAGCTGTACAAGGGTGGCGGTGGCTCGGGCGGTGGTGGGTCGGGTGGCGGCGGATCTATCG
ATGAATTGAATTCCATGGCGTCGTTCACGGTGGCGGCCTATCTTCTGGGCAAGGAGGAGGCGACCCGCGA
GATCCGCCGCTTCAGCTTCTGCTTCAGCCCGGAGCCGGAGGCGGAAGCCCAAGCCGCGGCCGGCCCGGGG
CCCTGCGAGAGGCTGCTGAGCCGAGTGGCTGTGCTGTTCCCCACGCTGAGGCCTGGCGGCTTCCAGGCGC
ACTACCGCGCTGAGGATGGGGACTTGGTTGCCTTTTCCAGTGATGAGGAGCTGACAATGGCTATGTCCTA
TGTGAAAGATGACATCTTCCGCATCTACATTAAAGAGAAGAAGGAGTGCCGGCGGGAACATCGCCCACCA
TGTGCTCAGGAGGCACCCCGAAACATGGTGCACCCCAATGTGATCTGTGATGGTTGCAACGGGCCTGTGG
TGGGAACTCGCTATAAGTGCAGTGTGTGCCCAGACTACGACCTGTGCAGCGTGTGCGAGGGGAAGGGCCT
GCACAGGGAACACAGCAAGCTCATCTTTCCCAACCCCTTTGGCCACCTCTCTGATAGCTTCTCTCATAGC
CGCTGGCTTCGGAAGCTGAAACATGGACACTTTGGCTGGCCTGGCTGGGAGATGGGCCCACCGGGGAACT
GGAGCCCACGTCCTCCTCGTGCAGGGGATGGCCGCCCTTGCCCTACAGCTGAGTCAGCTTCTGCTCCACC
AGAAGATCCCAATGTCAATTTCCTGAAGAATGTGGGGGAAAAGTGTGGCA
